>Addgene plasmid #176161 | pMC-XII5 | addgene full sequence | sequence record 353632 | Addgene NGS Result
CTCATAACACCCCTTGTATTACTGTTTATGTAAGCAGACAGTTTTATTGTTCATGATGATATATTTTTAT
CTTGTGCAATGTAACATCAGAGATTTTGAGACACAACGTGGCTTTGTTGAATAAATCGAACTTTTGCTGA
GTTGAAGGATCAGTCATGACCAAAATCCCTTAACGTGAGTTTTCGTTCCACTGAGCGTCAGACCCCGTAG
AAAAGATCAAAGGATCTTCTTGAGATCCTTTTTTTCTGCGCGTAATCTGCTGCTTGCAAACAAAAAAACC
ACCGCTACCAGCGGTGGTTTGTTTGCCGGATCAAGAGCTACCAACTCTTTTTCCGAAGGTAACTGGCTTC
AGCAGAGCGCAGATACCAAATACTGTTCTTCTAGTGTAGCCGTAGTTAGGCCACCACTTCAAGAACTCTG
TAGCACCGCCTACATACCTCGCTCTGCTAATCCTGTTACCAGTGGCTGCTGCCAGTGGCGATAAGTCGTG
TCTTACCGGGTTGGACTCAAGACGATAGTTACCGGATAAGGCGCAGCGGTCGGGCTGAACGGGGGGTTCG
TGCACACAGCCCAGCTTGGAGCGAACGACCTACACCGAACTGAGATACCTACAGCGTGAGCTATGAGAAA
GCGCCACGCTTCCCGAAGGGAGAAAGGCGGACAGGTATCCGGTAAGCGGCAGGGTCGGAACAGGAGAGCG
CACGAGGGAGCTTCCAGGGGGAAACGCCTGGTATCTTTATAGTCCTGTCGGGTTTCGCCACCTCTGACTT
GAGCGTCGATTTTTGTGATGCTCGTCAGGGGGGCGGAGCCTATGGAAAAACGCCAGCAACGCGGCCTTTT
TACGGTTCCTGGCCTTTTGCTGGCCTTTTGCTCACATGTTCTTTCCTGCGTTATCCCCTGATTCTGTGGA
TAACCGTGCGGCCGCCAATGCGCTGAGGGTTTAATCAATCTGGCGGCTTGAGTTCTCAACATGTTTTATT
TTTTACTTATATTGCTGGTAGGGTAAAAAAATATAACTCCTAGGAATAGGTTGTCTATATGTTTTTGTCT
TGCTTCTATAATTGTAACAAACAAGGAAAGGGAAAATACTGGGTGTAAAAGCCATTGAGTCAAGTTAGGT
CATCCCTTTTATACAAAATTTTTCAATTTTTTTTCCAAGATTCTTGTACGATTAATTATTTTTTTTTTGC
GTCCTACAGCGTGATGAAAATTTCGCCTGCTGCAAGATGAGCGGGAACGGGCGAAATGTGCACGCGCACA
ACTTACGAAACGCGGATGAGTCACTGACAGCCACCGCAGAGGTTCTGACTCCTACTGAGCTCTATTGGAG
GTGGCAGAACCGGTACCGGAGGAGGCCGCTATAACCGGTTTGAATTTATTGTCACAGTGTCACATCAGCA
TTAAGTCCTCAGCGAGCTCGCCCTGAATTCGCATCTAGACTGATGAGACGTGGTAGAGCCACAAACAGCC
GGTACAAGCAACGATCTCCAGGACCATCTGAATCATGCGCGGATGACACGAACTCACGACGGCGATCACA
GACATTAACCCACAGTACAGACACTGCGACAACGTGGCAATTCGTCGCAATACAACGTGAGACCGAAAGT
GAAACGTGATTTCATGCGTCATTTTGAACATTTTGTAAATCTTATTTAATAATGTGTGCGGCAATTCACA
TTTAATTTATGAATGTTTTCTTAACATCGCGGCAACTCAAGAAACGGCAGGTTCGGATCTTAGCTACTAG
AGAAAGAGGAGAAATACTAGATGCGTAAAGGCGAAGAGCTGTTCACTGGTGTCGTCCCTATTCTGGTGGA
ACTGGATGGTGATGTCAACGGTCATAAGTTTTCCGTGCGTGGCGAGGGTGAAGGTGACGCAACTAATGGT
AAACTGACGCTGAAGTTCATCTGTACTACTGGTAAACTGCCGGTTCCTTGGCCGACTCTGGTAACGACGC
TGACTTATGGTGTTCAGTGCTTTGCTCGTTATCCGGACCATATGAAGCAGCATGACTTCTTCAAGTCCGC
CATGCCGGAAGGCTATGTGCAGGAACGCACGATTTCCTTTAAGGATGACGGCACGTACAAAACGCGTGCG
GAAGTGAAATTTGAAGGCGATACCCTGGTAAACCGCATTGAGCTGAAAGGCATTGACTTTAAAGAGGACG
GCAATATCCTGGGCCATAAGCTGGAATACAATTTTAACAGCCACAATGTTTACATCACCGCCGATAAACA
AAAAAATGGCATTAAAGCGAATTTTAAAATTCGCCACAACGTGGAGGATGGCAGCGTGCAGCTGGCTGAT
CACTACCAGCAAAACACTCCAATCGGTGATGGTCCTGTTCTGCTGCCAGACAATCACTATCTGAGCACGC
AAAGCGTTCTGTCTAAAGATCCGAACGAGAAACGCGATCATATGGTTCTGCTGGAGTTCGTAACCGCAGC
GGGCATCACGCATGGTATGGATGAACTGTACAAATGACCAGGCATCAAATAAAACGAAAGGCTCAGTCGA
AAGACTGGGCCTTTCGTTTTATCTGTTGTTTGTCGGTGAACGCTCTCTACTAGAGTCACACTGGCTCACC
TTCGGGTGGGCCTTTCTGCGTTTATAGGTCTCAGCTGGAAATCTGCTCGTCAGTGGTGCTCACACTGACG
AATCATGTACAGATCATACCGATGACTGCCTGGCGACTCACAACTAAGCAAGACAGCCGGAACCAGCGCC
GGCGAACACCACTGCATATATGGCATATCACAACAGTCCACGTCTCAAGCAGTTACAGAGATGTTACGAA
CCACTAGTGCACTGCAGTACAACTAGAGATCTATGTGAGGATCCTAACTCGAGATCGAGAGTCCTGCAGG
ACTAGTGCTGAGGCATTAATGCAACTCAGAAGTTTGACAGCAAGCAAGTTCATCATTCGAACTAGCCTTA
TTGTTTTAGTTCAGTGACAGCGAACTGCCGTACTCGATGCTTTATTTCTCACGGTAGAGCGGAAGAACAG
ATAGGGGCAGCGTGAGAAGAGTTAGAAAGTAAATTTTTATCACGTCTGAAGTATTCTTATTCATAGGAAA
TTTTGCAAGGTTTTTTAGCTCAATAACGGGCTAAGTTATATAAGGTGTTCACGCGATTTTCTTGTTATGT
ATACCTCTTCTCTGAGGAATGGTACTACTGTCCTGATGTAGGCTCCTTAAATTGGTGGGCAAGAATAACT
TATCGATATTTTGTATATTGGTCTTGGAGTTCACCACGTAATGCCTGTTTAAGACCATCAGTTAACTCTA
GTATTATTTGGTCTTGGCTACTGGCCGTTTGCTATTATTCAAGTCTTTTGTGCCTTCCCGTCGGGTAAGG
GAGTTATTTAGGGATACAGAATCTAACGAAAACTAAATCTCAATGATTAACTCTATTTAATCCTTTTTTG
AAAGGCAAAAGAGGTCCCTTGTTCACTTACAACGTTCTTAGCCAAATTCGCTTATCACTTACTACTTCAC
GATATACAGAAGTAAAAACATATAAAAAGATGTCTGTTTGTTTAGCCATCACAAAAGGTATCGCAGATTA
AGACCTCAGCGCCGAGCGGCCGCGTGTTACAACCAATTAACCAATTCTGATTAGAAAAACTCATCGAGCA
TCAAATGAAACTGCAATTTATTCATATCAGGATTATCAATACCATATTTTTGAAAAAGCCGTTTCTGTAA
TGAAGGAGAAAACTCACCGAGGCAGTTCCATAGGATGGCAAGATCCTGGTATCGGTCTGCGATTCCGACT
CGTCCAACATCAATACAACCTATTAATTTCCCCTCGTCAAAAATAAGGTTATCAAGTGAGAAATCACCAT
GAGTGACGACTGAATCCGGTGAGAATGGCAAAAGCTTATGCATTTCTTTCCAGACTTGTTCAACAGGCCA
GCCATTACGCTCGTCATCAAAATCACTCGCATCAACCAAACCGTTATTCATTCGTGATTGCGCCTGAGCG
AGGCGAAATACGCGATCGCTGTTAAAAGGACAATTACAAACAGGAATCGAATGCAACCGGCGCAGGAACA
CTGCCAGCGCATCAACAATATTTTCACCTGAATCAGGATATTCTTCTAATACCTGGAATGCTGTTTTCCC
GGGGATCGCAGTGGTGAGTAACCATGCATCATCAGGAGTACGGATAAAATGCTTGATGGTCGGAAGAGGC
ATAAATTCCGTCAGCCAGTTTAGTCTGACCATCTCATCTGTAACATCATTGGCAACGCTACCTTTGCCAT
GTTTCAGAAACAACTCTGGCGCATCGGGCTTCCCATACAATCGATAGATTGTCGCACCTGATTGCCCGAC
ATTATCGCGAGCCCATTTATACCCATATAAATCAGCATCCATGTTGGAATTTAATCGCGGCCTGGAGCAA
GACGTTTCCCGTTGAATATGG
Features (pLannotate 1.2.2; 5 found; start..end, strand, type, name):
    230..818     +  rep_origin     ori: high-copy-number ColE1/pMB1/pBR322/pUC origin of replication
   1771..2484    +  CDS            superfolder GFP: GFP variant that folds robustly even when fused to poorly folded proteins (Pédelacq et al., 2006)
   2496..2567    +  terminator     rrnB T1 terminator: transcription terminator T1 from the E. coli rrnB gene
   2583..2610    +  terminator     T7Te terminator: phage T7 early transcription terminator
   3621..5       -  CDS            KanR (across the origin): aminoglycoside phosphotransferase; aph(3')-Ia; confers resistance to kanamycin in bacteria or G418 (Geneticin®) in eukaryotes
