[The description below was written by a language model from this plasmid's Addgene catalogue record and pLannotate feature annotations shown in this document.]
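Description:
pMC-XII5 is an empty, preassembled level-2 backbone for the yeast Modular Cloning (MoClo) system, intended for integrating multi-gene assemblies into the yeast genome at the XII-5 site. It was built by MoClo assembly from Yeast Toolkit part plasmids together with a spacer part and two parts carrying the downstream and upstream XII-5 homology regions, which were amplified from the EasyClone-MarkerFree toolkit. The sequenced plasmid is 4,431 nt. In E. coli it is maintained at high copy through a ColE1/pUC-type origin and selected with kanamycin via an aph(3')-Ia KanR gene. The feature table shows no yeast origin of replication and no yeast selection marker, which fits an integrative design and the use of a spacer part. The homology arms themselves were not picked up by the automated annotation, although the unannotated stretches flanking the dropout cassette are presumably where they lie.

The only payload is a placeholder: a superfolder GFP coding sequence followed by the rrnB T1 and T7Te bacterial terminators. This forms the GFP dropout cassette, though its promoter is not annotated. In MoClo cloning, a Golden Gate reaction replaces this cassette with the user's transcription units. Colonies that retain the parental vector stay green, while correct assemblies are non-fluorescent, which gives a simple visual screen. The assembled cassette, bracketed by the XII-5 homology regions, can then be inserted into the chromosome by homologous recombination. The associated publication describes an expansion of the toolkit for CRISPR-based applications, genomic integrations and combinatorial libraries, which suggests marker-free, CRISPR-assisted integration, although the record does not give details of the integration procedure.
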