Addgene plasmid #176161: pMC-XII5
Purpose: (Empty Backbone) preassembled yeast MoClo level-2 backbone with GFP dropout for genomic integration in site XII-5
Depositing lab: Florian David. Depositing organization: Chalmers University of Technology. Publication: Expansion of the Yeast Modular Cloning Toolkit for CRISPR-Based Applications, Genomic Integrations and Combinatorial Libraries. Otto M, Skrekas C, Gossing M, Gustafsson J, Siewers V, David F. ACS Synth Biol. 2021 Dec 17;10(12):3461-3474. doi: 10.1021/acssynbio.1c00408. Epub 2021 Dec 3. PubMed 34860007.
Backbone
  Vector backbone: MoClo assembly
  Vector type: Yeast Expression
Growth in bacteria
  Bacterial resistance: Kanamycin, 50 μg/mL
  Growth temperature: 37°C
  Growth strain: DH5alpha
  Copy number: High Copy
Gene/Insert
  Gene/Insert name: None
Terms and licenses: Academic/Nonprofit Terms; Industry Terms: Not Available to Industry
Depositor comments: Constructed using the Yeast Modular Cloning Toolkit (Lee et al. ACS Synth Biol. 2015) from the part plasmids pYTK008, pYTK047, pYTK073, pYTK090, pMC6-spacer, pMC7-XII5dw, pMC8b-XII5up. Homologous region amplified from EasyClone-MarkerFree toolkit (Jessop-Fabre et al. Biotechnol J. 2016).
How to cite: pMC-XII5 was a gift from Florian David (Addgene plasmid # 176161 ; http://n2t.net/addgene:176161 ; RRID:Addgene_176161)
